Addgene plasmid #38062: MSCV-N E4orfB
Depositing lab: Karl Munger. Depositing organization: Brigham and Women's Hospital. Publication: Interpreting cancer genomes using systematic host network perturbations by tumour virus proteins. Rozenblatt-Rosen O, Deo RC, Padi M, Adelmant G, Calderwood MA, Rolland T, Grace M, Dricot A, Askenazi M, Tavares M, Pevzner SJ, Abderazzaq F, Byrdsong D, Carvunis AR, Chen AA, Cheng J, Correll M, Duarte M, Fan C, Feltkamp MC, Ficarro SB, Franchi R, Garg BK, Gulbahce N, Hao T, Holthaus AM, James R, Korkhin A, Litovchick L, Mar JC, Pak TR, Rabello S, Rubio R, Shen Y, Singh S, Spangle JM, Tasan M, Wanamaker S, Webber JT, Roecklein-Canfield J, Johannsen E, Barabasi AL, Beroukhim R, Kieff E, Cusick ME, Hill DE, Munger K, Marto JA, Quackenbush J, Roth FP, DeCaprio JA, Vidal M. Nature. 2012 Jul 26;487(7408):491-5. 10.1038/nature11288 PubMed 22810586.
Backbone
  Vector backbone: MSCV-N FLAGHA
  Backbone size w/o insert (bp): 8162
  Total vector size (bp): 7052
  Vector type: Mammalian Expression, Retroviral
  Selectable markers: Puromycin
Growth in bacteria
  Bacterial resistance: Ampicillin, 100 μg/mL
  Growth temperature: 37°C
  Growth strain: DH5alpha
  Copy number: Low Copy
Gene/Insert
  Gene/Insert name: E4 orfB
  Species: Human adenovirus 5
  Insert size (bp): 390
  GenBank ID: AP_000231.1 AAW65535.1
  Promoter: PKG
  Tag / fusion protein: Flag (N terminal on backbone); HA (N terminal on backbone)
  Cloning method: Gateway Cloning
  Sequencing primers: 5′ LXSN 5'; 3′ MSCV-N seq. rev
Resource information
  A portion of this plasmid was derived from a plasmid made by: M. Vidal lab
Terms and licenses: Academic/Nonprofit Terms; Industry Terms: Not Available to Industry
Depositor comments: Note that the Gateway cloning reaction has left several vector-based nucleotides in frame with the 3' end of the insert, adding several amino acid residues [STFLYKVVR] fused to the C-terminus of translated protein.
How to cite: MSCV-N E4orfB was a gift from Karl Munger (Addgene plasmid # 38062 ; http://n2t.net/addgene:38062 ; RRID:Addgene_38062)
