[The description below was written by a language model from this plasmid's Addgene catalogue record.]
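Description:
MSCV-N E4orfB is a retroviral mammalian expression plasmid built on the MSCV-N FLAGHA backbone, a murine stem cell virus–type vector. It is propagated in E. coli as a low-copy plasmid under ampicillin selection, and it carries a puromycin marker for selecting transduced or transfected mammalian cells. No feature table accompanies the record, so the LTRs, packaging signal and bacterial origin expected of an MSCV vector are not individually documented. The listed sizes are also at odds: the backbone without insert is given as larger than the total vector. This may reflect loss of the Gateway destination cassette during recombination, although the record does not explain it.

The insert is the roughly 390 bp E4 orfB open reading frame from human adenovirus 5, introduced by Gateway cloning. It is expressed with tandem Flag and HA epitope tags supplied by the backbone at the N terminus. The depositor notes that the Gateway reaction left vector-derived nucleotides in frame at the 3' end of the insert, so the translated protein carries a few extra residues at its C terminus. The promoter field reads "PKG", probably meaning the PGK promoter. In MSCV vectors of this kind PGK usually drives the puromycin resistance gene while the 5' LTR drives the insert, but the record does not spell out this arrangement.

The associated publication describes a systematic study of how tumour virus proteins perturb host cell networks. In that context, the plasmid suits stable retroviral expression of tagged E4 orfB, with the dual epitope tag enabling detection or tandem affinity purification of the viral protein and its host interaction partners.
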