>Addgene plasmid #38062 | MSCV-N E4orfB | depositor partial sequence | sequence record 47953 | Tag and insert
GACGATGACAAGCTCGATGGAGGATACCCATACGATGTTCCAGATTACGCTGCTCGAGGTTATCAAACAA
GTTTGTACAAAAAAGTTGGCATGTTTGAGAGAAAAATGGTGTCTTTTTCTGTGGTGGTTCCGGAGCTTAC
CTGCCTTTATCTGCATGAGCATGACTACGATGTGCTTTCTTTTTTGCGCGAGGCTTTGCCTGATTTTTTG
AGCAGCACCTTGCATTTTATATCGCCGCCCATGCAACAAGCTTACATCGGGGCTACGCTGGTTAGCATAG
CTCCGAGTATGCGTGTCATAATCAGTGTGGGTTCTTTTGTCATGGTTCCTGGCGGGGAAGTGGCCGCGCT
GGTCCGTGCAGACCTGCACGATTATGTTCAGCTGGCCCTGCGAAGGGACCTACGGGATCGCGGTATTTTT
GTTAATGTTCCGCTTTTGAATCTTATACAGGTCTGTGAGGAACCTGAATTTTTGCAATCATCAACTTTCT
TGTACAAAGTGGTTCGATAACGAATTCCGCCCCCCCCCCCTA
