>Addgene plasmid #38062 | MSCV-N E4orfB | addgene partial sequence | sequence record 50773 | pLXSN-5
CTCACTCCTTCTCTAGGCGCCGGAATTAGATCTGCCACCATGGACTACAAGGATGACGATGACAAGCTCG
ATGGAGGATACCCATACGATGTTCCAGATTACGCTGCTCGAGGTTATCAAACAAGTTTGTACAAAAAAGT
TGGCATGTTTGAGAGAAAAATGGTGTCTTTTTCTGTGGTGGTTCCGGAGCTTACCTGCCTTTATCTGCAT
GAGCATGACTACGATGTGCTTTCTTTTTTGCGCGAGGCTTTGCCTGATTTTTTGAGCAGCACCTTGCATT
TTATATCGCCGCCCATGCAACAAGCTTACATCGGGGCTACGCTGGTTAGCATAGCTCCGAGTATGCGTGT
CATAATCAGTGTGGGTTCTTTTGTCATGGTTCCTGGCGGGGAAGTGGCCGCGCTGGTCCGTGCAGACCTG
CACGATTATGTTCAGCTGGCCCTGCGAAGGGACCTACGGGATCGCGGTATTTTTGTTAATGTTCCGCTTT
TGAATCTTATACAGGTCTGTGAGGAACCTGAATTTTTGCAATCATCAACTTTCTTGTACAAAGTGGTTCG
ATAACGAATTCCGCCCCCCCCCC
